Addgene plasmid #192734: pDONR221-cxadr
Purpose: Gateway entry vector encoding zebrafish cxadr
Depositing lab: Summer Thyme. Depositing organization: University of Alabama at Birmingham.
Backbone
  Vector backbone: pDONR221
  Backbone manufacturer: Invitrogen
  Vector type: Gateway Entry Vector
Growth in bacteria
  Bacterial resistance: Kanamycin, 50 μg/mL
  Growth temperature: 37°C
  Growth strain: DH5alpha
  Copy number: High Copy
Gene/Insert
  Gene/Insert name: cxadr
  Species: D. rerio (zebrafish)
  Insert size (bp): 1119
  Entrez Gene: cxadr (a.k.a. car, cb331, fb76g12, wu:fb76g12)
  Promoter: None
  Cloning method: Gateway Cloning
  Sequencing primers: 5′ M13 forward; 3′ M13 reverse
Terms and licenses: Academic/Nonprofit Terms; Industry Terms: Not Available to Industry
Depositor comments: cDNA encodes NP_694480.1; homolog of human CXADR
How to cite: pDONR221-cxadr was a gift from Summer Thyme (Addgene plasmid # 192734 ; http://n2t.net/addgene:192734 ; RRID:Addgene_192734)
