[The description below was written by a language model from this plasmid's Addgene catalogue record and pLannotate feature annotations shown in this document.]
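Description:
pDONR221-cxadr is a Gateway entry clone built on the Invitrogen pDONR221 backbone, carrying the zebrafish (Danio rerio) cxadr coding sequence. The sequenced plasmid is about 3.7 kb and is maintained in E. coli as a high-copy plasmid through a ColE1/pUC-type origin, with selection by kanamycin resistance from an aminoglycoside phosphotransferase gene. Upstream of the cloning region sit the rrnB T1 and T2 transcription terminators, which insulate the insert from read-through transcription coming from the backbone. The small lacI and lacZα fragments called in the annotation are short backbone remnants rather than functional genes.

The insert, listed as 1119 bp, encodes the zebrafish homolog of human CXADR, the coxsackievirus and adenovirus receptor. This protein is annotated as a probable homophilic cell adhesion molecule with a proposed role in tight junction integrity and in leukocyte transepithelial migration. The open reading frame is flanked by attL1 and attL2 sites, the products of a BP recombination into the donor vector, and these allow directional transfer of the cDNA into any attR-containing destination vector through an LR Clonase reaction. As expected for an entry vector, the record lists no promoter for expressing the gene. The only promoter annotated is a T7 promoter lying beyond attL2 and oriented back toward the insert, so it would produce antisense rather than coding transcript. No tags or reporters are annotated. The plasmid therefore serves as a sequence-verified shuttle source of cxadr for generating expression constructs, with the final promoter, tags and host determined by the chosen destination vector.
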