Features (pLannotate 1.2.2; 10 found; start..end, strand, type, name):
    121..213     +  CDS            lacI (fragment): lac repressor; lacI; The lac repressor binds to the lac operator to inhibit transcription in E. coli. This inhibition can be relieved by adding lactose or isopropyl-β-D-thiogalactopyranoside (IPTG).
    268..295     -  terminator     rrnB T2 terminator: transcription terminator T2 from the E. coli rrnB gene
    427..470     +  terminator     rrnB T1 terminator: Escherichia coli rrnB; transcription terminator T1 from the E. coli rrnB gene
    517..553     -  CDS            lacZα (fragment): LacZα fragment of β-galactosidase; lacZ fragment
    569..668     +  protein_bind   attL1: mutant version of attL; recombination site for the Gateway® LR reaction LR Clonase™
    686..1801    +  CDS            cxadr: CXAR_DANRE - Experimental evidence at transcript level: Swiss-Prot protein existence level 2. May function as a homophilic cell adhesion molecule and be essential for tight junction integrity. May also be involved in transepithelial migration of leukocytes through adhesive interactions with jaml. The interaction between both receptors may also mediate the activation of gamma-delta T-cells, a subpopulation of T-cells residing in epithelia and involved in tissue homeostasis and repair (By similarity). From Danio rerio (Zebrafish) (Brachydanio rerio).
   1806..1905    -  protein_bind   attL2: mutant version of attL; recombination site for the Gateway® LR reaction LR Clonase™
   1923..1941    -  promoter       T7 promoter: promoter for bacteriophage T7 RNA polymerase
   2075..2884    +  CDS            KanR: aminoglycoside phosphotransferase; aph(3')-Ia; confers resistance to kanamycin in bacteria or G418 (Geneticin®) in eukaryotes
   3031..3619    +  rep_origin     ori: high-copy-number ColE1/pMB1/pBR322/pUC origin of replication
>Addgene plasmid #192734 | pDONR221-cxadr | addgene full sequence | sequence record 377795 | Addgene NGS Result
CTTTCCTGCGTTATCCCCTGATTCTGTGGATAACCGTATTACCGCCTTTGAGTGAGCTGATACCGCTCGC
CGCAGCCGAACGACCGAGCGCAGCGAGTCAGTGAGCGAGGAAGCGGAAGAGCGCCCAATACGCAAACCGC
CTCTCCCCGCGCGTTGGCCGATTCATTAATGCAGCTGGCACGACAGGTTTCCCGACTGGAAAGCGGGCAG
TGAGCGCAACGCAATTAATACGCGTACCGCTAGCCAGGAAGAGTTTGTAGAAACGCAAAAAGGCCATCCG
TCAGGATGGCCTTCTGCTTAGTTTGATGCCTGGCAGTTTATGGCGGGCGTCCTGCCCGCCACCCTCCGGG
CCGTTGCTTCACAACGTTCAAATCCGCTCCCGGCGGATTTGTCCTACTCAGGAGAGCGTTCACCGACAAA
CAACAGATAAAACGAAAGGCCCAGTCTTCCGACTGAGCCTTTCGTTTTATTTGATGCCTGGCAGTTCCCT
ACTCTCGCGTTAACGCTAGCATGGATGTTTTCCCAGTCACGACGTTGTAAAACGACGGCCAGTCTTAAGC
TCGGGCCCCAAATAATGATTTTATTTTGACTGATAGTGACCTGTTCGTTGCAACAAATTGATGAGCAATG
CTTTTTTATAATGCCAACTTTGTACAAAAAAGCAGGCTTCGAAGGAGATACCACCATGGATATGAGGACG
TCTTTTCTCTGCGTAACCTATGTTATTCTTCTCACAGGCTCAGCCTGTGGACTACAGATCACCTCTACTG
GTCAGACATCCATTGAGAAAGCCAGCGGAGAGAGTGTGAAGCTGGACTGTCAATTTACTCTTGCTTCTGA
TGATTCTGGGCCTTTGGACATTGAGTGGAGCTTGCAGCCCTCCGACAACCAGAAAGAAGAGAAAGTGGTG
ATCGTGTATTCTGGTGACCGGGCCTTTGAACACTACTATGATCCTCTTAAAGGGAGAGTTCACTTCAACT
CGCCTGATCCTAAAAATGGTGATGCCTCCATGAACATCATGGGCCTGAAAGCCACAGACACTGGGACTTA
TCAGTGCAAGATCAAGAAAGTTCCTGGTATTGCTAGCAGGAAGTACCTGCTAACCGTTATGGTACGTCCT
TCTAAACCCAAATGTAGTGCAGAGGGTCAAACTTACGTGGGTAAGAATATGGTGTTGAAGTGTAGCTCTG
TGGAAGGCACACAACCTATGGAGTACATCTGGGAGAGAACCTCTGGCAATAAGCTATTGCCTCCATTGGC
AATCCTGGATAAAGTCACGGGCACCATGACTCTGAAGAATGCCACCGGGGATGCTTCAGGGACATATCGA
TGCCAGGCGAAAAACCGCGTTGGAACAGAAGAGTGTGTGGTAGAGGTCACTATAACGCAACCACCTAATA
CAGCTGGGATCATTGCAGGAGTAATAATCTGCATTCTGCTGCTTCTCATTCTCCTCGCCCTCATCCTCTT
CTGCTGCTGCCGTGCTCGCCACAAGAAGAAGTACGAGAAGGAAATCGCCTATGAGATCAGAGAGGATGTG
CCTCCTCCAAAGAGCCGTGTTTCCACCGCCCGCAGTTTCACCAGTGTGGGCAGCCAACGCTCTTCTCTTG
GCTCCATGTCTCCTTCCAACCTGCACGAGTACAGCAAGCCCCAGTATGACAAGATTCCCTCTGAAGAGTA
CGACAGGCCCCCTAGCCACGCTCCCATTCCCCCGCCCAGCAGAATGGCCGGCCCCAACCTCAGCCGAATG
GGGGCCATCCCAGTCATGATCCCTGCCCAAAACAAGGATGGGTCTATTGTGTAAGACCCAGCTTTCTTGT
ACAAAGTTGGCATTATAAGAAAGCATTGCTTATCAATTTGTTGCAACGAACAGGTCACTATCAGTCAAAA
TAAAATCATTATTTGCCATCCAGCTGATATCCCCTATAGTGAGTCGTATTACATGGTCATAGCTGTTTCC
TGGCAGCTCTGGCCCGTGTCTCAAAATCTCTGATGTTACATTGCACAAGATAAAAATATATCATCATGAA
CAATAAAACTGTCTGCTTACATAAACAGTAATACAAGGGGTGTTATGAGCCATATTCAACGGGAAACGTC
GAGGCCGCGATTAAATTCCAACATGGATGCTGATTTATATGGGTATAAATGGGCTCGCGATAATGTCGGG
CAATCAGGTGCGACAATCTATCGCTTGTATGGGAAGCCCGATGCGCCAGAGTTGTTTCTGAAACATGGCA
AAGGTAGCGTTGCCAATGATGTTACAGATGAGATGGTCAGACTAAACTGGCTGACGGAATTTATGCCTCT
TCCGACCATCAAGCATTTTATCCGTACTCCTGATGATGCATGGTTACTCACCACTGCGATCCCCGGAAAA
ACAGCATTCCAGGTATTAGAAGAATATCCTGATTCAGGTGAAAATATTGTTGATGCGCTGGCAGTGTTCC
TGCGCCGGTTGCATTCGATTCCTGTTTGTAATTGTCCTTTTAACAGCGATCGCGTATTTCGTCTCGCTCA
GGCGCAATCACGAATGAATAACGGTTTGGTTGATGCGAGTGATTTTGATGACGAGCGTAATGGCTGGCCT
GTTGAACAAGTCTGGAAAGAAATGCATAAACTTTTGCCATTCTCACCGGATTCAGTCGTCACTCATGGTG
ATTTCTCACTTGATAACCTTATTTTTGACGAGGGGAAATTAATAGGTTGTATTGATGTTGGACGAGTCGG
AATCGCAGACCGATACCAGGATCTTGCCATCCTATGGAACTGCCTCGGTGAGTTTTCTCCTTCATTACAG
AAACGGCTTTTTCAAAAATATGGTATTGATAATCCTGATATGAATAAATTGCAGTTTCATTTGATGCTCG
ATGAGTTTTTCTAATCAGAATTGGTTAATTGGTTGTAACACTGGCAGAGCATTACGCTGACTTGACGGGA
CGGCGCAAGCTCATGACCAAAATCCCTTAACGTGAGTTACGCGTCGTTCCACTGAGCGTCAGACCCCGTA
GAAAAGATCAAAGGATCTTCTTGAGATCCTTTTTTTCTGCGCGTAATCTGCTGCTTGCAAACAAAAAAAC
CACCGCTACCAGCGGTGGTTTGTTTGCCGGATCAAGAGCTACCAACTCTTTTTCCGAAGGTAACTGGCTT
CAGCAGAGCGCAGATACCAAATACTGTTCTTCTAGTGTAGCCGTAGTTAGGCCACCACTTCAAGAACTCT
GTAGCACCGCCTACATACCTCGCTCTGCTAATCCTGTTACCAGTGGCTGCTGCCAGTGGCGATAAGTCGT
GTCTTACCGGGTTGGACTCAAGACGATAGTTACCGGATAAGGCGCAGCGGTCGGGCTGAACGGGGGGTTC
GTGCACACAGCCCAGCTTGGAGCGAACGACCTACACCGAACTGAGATACCTACAGCGTGAGCTATGAGAA
AGCGCCACGCTTCCCGAAGGGAGAAAGGCGGACAGGTATCCGGTAAGCGGCAGGGTCGGAACAGGAGAGC
GCACGAGGGAGCTTCCAGGGGGAAACGCCTGGTATCTTTATAGTCCTGTCGGGTTTCGCCACCTCTGACT
TGAGCGTCGATTTTTGTGATGCTCGTCAGGGGGGCGGAGCCTATGGAAAAACGCCAGCAACGCGGCCTTT
TTACGGTTCCTGGCCTTTTGCTGGCCTTTTGCTCACATGTT
